Addgene plasmid #233933: pHRSV_CHARMS-15xTA
Purpose: Mammalian expression of Chimeric Higher-Order Assemblies for Receptor Mediated Signaling (CHARMS) variant: CHARMS-15xTAcontains 15 TA repeats in place of the death domain
Depositing lab: Marcus Taylor. Depositing organization: Max Planck Institute for Infection Biology. Publication: Bottom-up reconstruction of functional death fold signalosomes reveals a requirement for polymer stability and avidity. Lichtenstein MA, Cao F, Lobnow F, Dirvanskyte P, Weyhenmeyer D, Kulesza A, Ziska E, Halfmann R, Taylor MJ. Science. 2025 Apr 25;388(6745):415-422. doi: 10.1126/science.adq3234. Epub 2025 Apr 24. PubMed 40273247.
Backbone
  Vector backbone: pHR-dSV40
  Vector type: Mammalian Expression, Lentiviral
Growth in bacteria
  Bacterial resistance: Ampicillin, 100 μg/mL
  Growth temperature: 37°C
  Growth strain: NEB Stable
  Copy number: High Copy
Gene/Insert
  Gene/Insert name: CHARMS-15xTA
  Species: Synthetic
  Promoter: SV40
  Tag / fusion protein: mEGFP (C terminal on insert)
  Cloning method: Gene Synthesis
Terms and licenses: Academic/Nonprofit Terms; Industry Terms: Not Available to Industry
Depositor comments: Created by Gibson assembly using MluI (5') and NotI (3') sites. Please visit https://doi.org/10.1101/2024.05.08.593169 for bioRxiv preprint.
How to cite: pHRSV_CHARMS-15xTA was a gift from Marcus Taylor (Addgene plasmid # 233933 ; http://n2t.net/addgene:233933 ; RRID:Addgene_233933)
