[The description below was written by a language model from this plasmid's Addgene catalogue record and pLannotate feature annotations shown in this document.]
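Description:
pHRSV_CHARMS-15xTA is a lentiviral transfer plasmid for mammalian expression, built on the pHR-dSV40 backbone. It is maintained in E. coli through a high-copy ColE1/pUC-type origin and selected with ampicillin via the β-lactamase gene. The annotated 10.6 kb sequence carries the standard HIV-1-derived elements needed for packaging and transduction: a truncated 5' LTR, the Ψ packaging signal with an adjoining gag fragment, the Rev response element for Rev-dependent nuclear export of the genomic RNA, the cPPT/CTS, and a self-inactivating ΔU3 3' LTR. Outside the proviral region, the backbone retains vestiges of older vectors, including a second SV40 enhancer/promoter followed by gpt fragments, SV40 small t intron and poly(A) sequences, and fragments of tetracycline resistance, rop and bom. These appear to be backbone remnants, not functional parts of the payload.

The payload is a synthetic chimeric open reading frame driven by a short SV40 early promoter and followed by a WPRE, which enhances transcript stability and expression. CHARMS stands for Chimeric Higher-Order Assemblies for Receptor Mediated Signaling. The feature table detects a mouse MyD88-derived segment followed directly by a human IRAK1-derived segment, then a C-terminal monomeric EGFP (A206K) tag for imaging. In this variant, 15 TA repeats replace the death domain; the repeat segment itself is not annotated as a separate feature. The insert was made by gene synthesis and inserted by Gibson assembly between MluI and NotI sites. According to the associated work on bottom-up reconstruction of death fold signalosomes, the construct belongs to a set of variants used to test how polymer stability and avidity contribute to signalling.
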