Features (pLannotate 1.2.2; 35 found; start..end, strand, type, name):
      1..211     +  promoter       SV40 promoter: SV40 early promoter
    335..850     +  CDS            Myd88 (fragment): MYD88_MOUSE - Experimental evidence at protein level: Swiss-Prot protein existence level 1. [Isoform 2]: Defective in its ability to induce IRAK phosphorylation and NF-kappa-B activation and can function as a negative regulator of activation by IL-1 or lipopolysaccharide (LPS). From Mus musculus (Mouse).
    848..1390    +  CDS            IRAK1 (fragment): IRAK1_HUMAN - Also known as IRAK. Experimental evidence at protein level: Swiss-Prot protein existence level 1. Serine/threonine-protein kinase that plays a critical role in initiating innate immune response against foreign pathogens. Involved in Toll-like receptor (TLR) and IL-1R signaling pathways. Is rapidly recruited by MYD88 to the receptor-signaling complex upon TLR activation. Association with MYD88 leads to IRAK1 phosphorylation by IRAK4 and subsequent autophosphorylation and kinase activation. Phosphorylates E3 ubiquitin ligases Pellino proteins (PELI1, PELI2 and PELI3) to promote pel
   1427..2143    +  CDS            mEGFP: enhanced GFP with monomerizing A206K mutation (Zacharias et al., 2002) mammalian codon-optimized
   2155..2185    +  misc_feature   MCS (fragment): pUC18/19 multiple cloning site
   2186..2204    +  misc_feature   MCS (fragment): pBluescript multiple cloning site
   2204..2792    +  misc_feature   WPRE: woodchuck hepatitis virus posttranscriptional regulatory element
   2793..2815    +  misc_feature   MCS (fragment): pBluescript multiple cloning site
   2832..2900    +  CDS            nef (fragment): NEF_HV1Z2 - Experimental evidence at protein level: Swiss-Prot protein existence level 1. Extracellular Nef protein targets CD4(+) T-lymphocytes for apoptosis by interacting with CXCR4 surface receptors. From Human immunodeficiency virus type 1 group M subtype D (isolate Z2/CDC-Z34) (HIV-1).
   2902..3135    +  LTR            3' LTR (ΔU3): self-inactivating 3' long terminal repeat (LTR) from HIV-1
   3160..3178    -  promoter       SP6 promoter: promoter for bacteriophage SP6 RNA polymerase
   3406..3685    +  CDS            TcR (fragment): tetracycline efflux protein; tet; confers resistance to tetracycline
   3686..3734    -  misc_feature   bom (fragment): basis of mobility region from pBR322
   3836..3871    -  CDS            rop (fragment): Rop protein, which maintains plasmids at low copy number; rop
   3966..4070    +  promoter       AmpR promoter: bla
   4071..4931    +  CDS            AmpR: β-lactamase; bla; confers resistance to ampicillin, carbenicillin, and related antibiotics
   5102..5690    +  rep_origin     ori: high-copy-number ColE1/pMB1/pBR322/pUC origin of replication
   5873..5929    +  CDS            lacI (fragment): lac repressor; lacI; The lac repressor binds to the lac operator to inhibit transcription in E. coli. This inhibition can be relieved by adding lactose or isopropyl-β-D-thiogalactopyranoside (IPTG).
   5936..6265    +  promoter       SV40 promoter: SV40 enhancer and early promoter
   6465..6584    +  CDS            gpt (fragment): XGPT_ECOLI - Also known as gpp, gxu. Experimental evidence at protein level: Swiss-Prot protein existence level 1. Purine salvage pathway enzyme that catalyzes the transfer of the ribosyl-5-phosphate group from 5-phospho-alpha-D-ribose 1- diphosphate (PRPP) to the N9 position of the 6-oxopurines guanine and xanthine to form the corresponding ribonucleotides GMP (guanosine 5'- monophosphate) and XMP (xanthosine 5'-monophosphate), with the release of PPi. To a lesser extent, also acts on hypoxanthine (PubMed:9100006, PubMed:3886014). Does not ribophosphorylate adenine (PubMed:3886014). From Esch
   6584..6919    +  CDS            gpt (fragment): XGPT_ECOLI - Also known as gpp, gxu. Experimental evidence at protein level: Swiss-Prot protein existence level 1. Purine salvage pathway enzyme that catalyzes the transfer of the ribosyl-5-phosphate group from 5-phospho-alpha-D-ribose 1- diphosphate (PRPP) to the N9 position of the 6-oxopurines guanine and xanthine to form the corresponding ribonucleotides GMP (guanosine 5'- monophosphate) and XMP (xanthosine 5'-monophosphate), with the release of PPi. To a lesser extent, also acts on hypoxanthine (PubMed:9100006, PubMed:3886014). Does not ribophosphorylate adenine (PubMed:3886014). From Esch
   7014..7319    +  CDS            frsA (fragment): FRSA_ECOLI - Also known as yafA. Experimental evidence at protein level: Swiss-Prot protein existence level 1. Catalyzes the hydrolysis of esters (PubMed:15808744). Displays esterase activity toward pNP-butyrate (PubMed:15808744). May stimulate mixed-acid fermentation by acting as a fermentation/respiration switch that down-regulates respiration and up- regulates fermentation rates (PubMed:15169777). From Escherichia coli (strain K12).
   7323..7397    +  CDS            small t antigen (fragment): SV40 (simian virus 40) small t antigen
   7399..7464    +  intron         small t intron: SV40 (simian virus 40) small t antigen intron
   7594..7614    +  CDS            SV40 NLS: nuclear localization signal of SV40 (simian virus 40) large T antigen
   7933..8016    +  CDS            large T antigen (fragment): large T antigen from SV40 (simian virus 40)
   8039..8173    +  polyA_signal   SV40 poly(A) signal: SV40 polyadenylation signal
   8340..8669    +  CDS            nef (fragment): NEF_HV1BR - Experimental evidence at protein level: Swiss-Prot protein existence level 1. Extracellular Nef protein targets CD4(+) T-lymphocytes for apoptosis by interacting with CXCR4 surface receptors (PubMed:14990729). From Human immunodeficiency virus type 1 group M subtype B (isolate BRU/LAI) (HIV-1).
   8717..8974    +  LTR            5' LTR (truncated): truncated 5' long terminal repeat (LTR) from HIV-1
   9021..9146    +  misc_feature   HIV-1 Ψ: packaging signal of human immunodeficiency virus type 1
   9130..9468    +  CDS            HIV-1 gag (fragment): gag protein from human immunodeficiency virus 1; gag
   9643..9876    +  misc_feature   RRE: The Rev response element (RRE) of HIV-1 allows for Rev-dependent mRNA export from the nucleus to the cytoplasm.
  10253..10353   +  CDS            Rev (fragment): human immunodeficiency virus 1 (HIV-1) Rev protein; rev; enhances nuclear export of unspliced and incompletely spliced viral mRNAs
  10390..10507   +  misc_feature   cPPT/CTS: central polypurine tract and central termination sequence of HIV-1
  10544..10567   -  misc_feature   MCS (fragment): pBluescript multiple cloning site
>Addgene plasmid #233933 | pHRSV_CHARMS-15xTA | addgene full sequence | sequence record 469214 | Addgene NGS Result
GCAGGCAGAAGTATGCAAAGCATGCATCTCAATTAGTCAGCAACCATAGTCCCGCCCCTAACTCCGCCCA
TCCCGCCCCTAACTCCGCCCAGTTCCGCCCATTCTCCGCCCCATGGCTGACTAATTTTTTTTATTTATGC
AGAGGCCGAGGCCGCCTCTGCCTCTGAGCTATTCCAGAAGTAGTGAGGAGGCTTTTTTGGAGGCCTAGGC
TACGCGTGCCACCATGACAGCCACTGCAACCGCAACAGCTACAGCTACCGCCACAGCAACCGCAACAGCA
ACCGCAACTGCTACTGCAACAGCAACAGCAACCGCCGGAGGATCAGGCGGATCATCCGAAAAGCCTTTAC
AGGTGGCCAGAGTGGAAAGCAGTGTCCCACAAACAAAGGAACTGGGAGGCATCACCACCCTTGATGACCC
CCTAGGACAAACGCCGGAACTTTTCGATGCCTTTATCTGCTACTGCCCCAACGATATCGAGTTTGTGCAG
GAGATGATCCGGCAACTAGAACAGACAGACTATCGGCTTAAGTTGTGTGTGTCCGACCGTGACGTCCTGC
CGGGCACCTGTGTCTGGTCCATTGCCAGCGAGCTAATTGAGAAAAGGTGTCGCCGCATGGTGGTGGTTGT
TTCTGACGATTATCTACAGAGCAAGGAATGTGACTTCCAGACCAAGTTTGCACTCAGCCTGTCTCCAGGT
GTCCAACAGAAGCGACTGATTCCTATTAAATACAAGGCGATGAAGAAGGACTTTCCCAGTATCCTGCGGT
TCATCACTATATGCGACTATACCAACCCTTGCACCAAGTCCTGGTTCTGGACCCGCCTTGCCAAGGCTTT
GTCCCTGCCCGGAGGTAGTGGCGGGTCCCCTCCTTCTCCCCAAGAAAACTCCTATGTCAGCTCCACTGGT
AGGGCTCACTCCGGAGCCGCACCATGGCAGCCACTCGCTGCACCATCAGGTGCTTCAGCCCAGGCCGCAG
AGCAACTGCAACGGGGACCCAACCAGCCAGTCGAGTCCGACGAAAGTCTTGGAGGGCTGAGCGCTGCTCT
GCGGTCCTGGCACCTTACACCAAGTTGTCCCCTTGATCCTGCTCCTCTGCGGGAGGCTGGGTGCCCCCAA
GGTGACACAGCAGGGGAATCCTCATGGGGTTCAGGACCTGGGAGCCGGCCAACCGCTGTTGAAGGCCTGG
CTTTGGGCTCCTCTGCATCATCATCATCAGAACCTCCCCAGATTATCATCAATCCAGCTCGCCAGAAAAT
GGTTCAGAAATTGGCTTTGTATGAGGATGGTGCCCTGGATTCCTTGCAATTGCTGTCATCTTCTTCTCTT
CCCGGACTTGGACTTGAACAAGACAGACAAGGTCCAGAGGAGTCCGACGAGTTCCAGAGCGGAGGTTCCG
GGGGTACTGGGGGTAGTGGAGGAAGTGTGAGCAAGGGCGAGGAGCTGTTCACCGGGGTGGTGCCCATCCT
GGTCGAGCTGGACGGCGACGTAAACGGCCACAAGTTCAGCGTGTCCGGCGAGGGCGAGGGCGATGCCACC
TACGGCAAGCTGACCCTGAAGTTCATCTGCACCACCGGCAAGCTGCCCGTGCCCTGGCCCACCCTCGTGA
CCACCCTGACCTACGGCGTGCAGTGCTTCAGCCGCTACCCCGACCACATGAAGCAGCACGACTTCTTCAA
GTCCGCCATGCCCGAAGGCTACGTCCAGGAGCGCACCATCTTCTTCAAGGACGACGGCAACTACAAGACC
CGCGCCGAGGTGAAGTTCGAGGGCGACACCCTGGTGAACCGCATCGAGCTGAAGGGCATCGACTTCAAGG
AGGACGGCAACATCCTGGGGCACAAGCTGGAGTACAACTACAACAGCCACAACGTCTATATCATGGCCGA
CAAGCAGAAGAACGGCATCAAGGTGAACTTCAAGATCCGCCACAACATCGAGGACGGCAGCGTGCAGCTC
GCCGACCACTACCAGCAGAACACCCCCATCGGCGACGGCCCCGTGCTGCTGCCCGACAACCACTACCTGA
GCACCCAGTCCAAGCTGAGCAAAGACCCCAACGAGAAGCGCGATCACATGGTCCTGCTGGAGTTCGTGAC
CGCCGCCGGGATCACTCTCGGCATGGACGAGCTGTACAAGTAAAGCGGCCGCGACTCTAGAGTCGACCTG
CAGGCATGCAAGCTTGATATCAAGCTTATCGATAATCAACCTCTGGATTACAAAATTTGTGAAAGATTGA
CTGGTATTCTTAACTATGTTGCTCCTTTTACGCTATGTGGATACGCTGCTTTAATGCCTTTGTATCATGC
TATTGCTTCCCGTATGGCTTTCATTTTCTCCTCCTTGTATAAATCCTGGTTGCTGTCTCTTTATGAGGAG
TTGTGGCCCGTTGTCAGGCAACGTGGCGTGGTGTGCACTGTGTTTGCTGACGCAACCCCCACTGGTTGGG
GCATTGCCACCACCTGTCAGCTCCTTTCCGGGACTTTCGCTTTCCCCCTCCCTATTGCCACGGCGGAACT
CATCGCCGCCTGCCTTGCCCGCTGCTGGACAGGGGCTCGGCTGTTGGGCACTGACAATTCCGTGGTGTTG
TCGGGGAAATCATCGTCCTTTCCTTGGCTGCTCGCCTGTGTTGCCACCTGGATTCTGCGCGGGACGTCCT
TCTGCTACGTCCCTTCGGCCCTCAATCCAGCGGACCTTCCTTCCCGCGGCCTGCTGCCGGCTCTGCGGCC
TCTTCCGCGTCTTCGCCTTCGCCCTCAGACGAGTCGGATCTCCCTTTGGGCCGCCTCCCCGCATCGATAC
CGTCGACCTCGAGGGAATTAATTCGAGCTCGGTACCTTTAAGACCAATGACTTACAAGGCAGCTGTAGAT
CTTAGCCACTTTTTAAAAGAAAAGGGGGGACTGGAAGGGCTAATTCACTCCCAACGAAGACAAGATCTGC
TTTTTGCTTGTACTGGGTCTCTCTGGTTAGACCAGATCTGAGCCTGGGAGCTCTCTGGCTAACTAGGGAA
CCCACTGCTTAAGCCTCAATAAAGCTTGCCTTGAGTGCTTCAAGTAGTGTGTGCCCGTCTGTTGTGTGAC
TCTGGTAACTAGAGATCCCTCAGACCCTTTTAGTCAGTGTGGAAAATCTCTAGCAGCATCTAGAATTAAT
TCCGTGTATTCTATAGTGTCACCTAAATCGTATGTGTATGATACATAAGGTTATGTATTAATTGTAGCCG
CGTTCTAACGACAATATGTACAAGCCTAATTGTGTAGCATCTGGCTTACTGAAGCAGACCCTATCATCTC
TCTCGTAAACTGCCGTCAGAGTCGGTTTGGTTGGACGAACCTTCTGAGTTTCTGGTAACGCCGTCCCGCA
CCCGGAAATGGTCAGCGAACCAATCAGCAGGGTCATCGCTAGCCAGATCCTCTACGCCGGACGCATCGTG
GCCGGCATCACCGGCGCCACAGGTGCGGTTGCTGGCGCCTATATCGCCGACATCACCGATGGGGAAGATC
GGGCTCGCCACTTCGGGCTCATGAGCGCTTGTTTCGGCGTGGGTATGGTGGCAGGCCCCGTGGCCGGGGG
ACTGTTGGGCGCCATCTCCTTGCATGCACCATTCCTTGCGGCGGCGGTGCTCAACGGCCTCAACCTACTA
CTGGGCTGCTTCCTAATGCAGGAGTCGCATAAGGGAGAGCGTCGAATGGTGCACTCTCAGTACAATCTGC
TCTGATGCCGCATAGTTAAGCCAGCCCCGACACCCGCCAACACCCGCTGACGCGCCCTGACGGGCTTGTC
TGCTCCCGGCATCCGCTTACAGACAAGCTGTGACCGTCTCCGGGAGCTGCATGTGTCAGAGGTTTTCACC
GTCATCACCGAAACGCGCGAGACGAAAGGGCCTCGTGATACGCCTATTTTTATAGGTTAATGTCATGATA
ATAATGGTTTCTTAGACGTCAGGTGGCACTTTTCGGGGAAATGTGCGCGGAACCCCTATTTGTTTATTTT
TCTAAATACATTCAAATATGTATCCGCTCATGAGACAATAACCCTGATAAATGCTTCAATAATATTGAAA
AAGGAAGAGTATGAGTATTCAACATTTCCGTGTCGCCCTTATTCCCTTTTTTGCGGCATTTTGCCTTCCT
GTTTTTGCTCACCCAGAAACGCTGGTGAAAGTAAAAGATGCTGAAGATCAGTTGGGTGCACGAGTGGGTT
ACATCGAACTGGATCTCAACAGCGGTAAGATCCTTGAGAGTTTTCGCCCCGAAGAACGTTTTCCAATGAT
GAGCACTTTTAAAGTTCTGCTATGTGGCGCGGTATTATCCCGTATTGACGCCGGGCAAGAGCAACTCGGT
CGCCGCATACACTATTCTCAGAATGACTTGGTTGAGTACTCACCAGTCACAGAAAAGCATCTTACGGATG
GCATGACAGTAAGAGAATTATGCAGTGCTGCCATAACCATGAGTGATAACACTGCGGCCAACTTACTTCT
GACAACGATCGGAGGACCGAAGGAGCTAACCGCTTTTTTGCACAACATGGGGGATCATGTAACTCGCCTT
GATCGTTGGGAACCGGAGCTGAATGAAGCCATACCAAACGACGAGCGTGACACCACGATGCCTGTAGCAA
TGGCAACAACGTTGCGCAAACTATTAACTGGCGAACTACTTACTCTAGCTTCCCGGCAACAATTAATAGA
CTGGATGGAGGCGGATAAAGTTGCAGGACCACTTCTGCGCTCGGCCCTTCCGGCTGGCTGGTTTATTGCT
GATAAATCTGGAGCCGGTGAGCGTGGGTCTCGCGGTATCATTGCAGCACTGGGGCCAGATGGTAAGCCCT
CCCGTATCGTAGTTATCTACACGACGGGGAGTCAGGCAACTATGGATGAACGAAATAGACAGATCGCTGA
GATAGGTGCCTCACTGATTAAGCATTGGTAACTGTCAGACCAAGTTTACTCATATATACTTTAGATTGAT
TTAAAACTTCATTTTTAATTTAAAAGGATCTAGGTGAAGATCCTTTTTGATAATCTCATGACCAAAATCC
CTTAACGTGAGTTTTCGTTCCACTGAGCGTCAGACCCCGTAGAAAAGATCAAAGGATCTTCTTGAGATCC
TTTTTTTCTGCGCGTAATCTGCTGCTTGCAAACAAAAAAACCACCGCTACCAGCGGTGGTTTGTTTGCCG
GATCAAGAGCTACCAACTCTTTTTCCGAAGGTAACTGGCTTCAGCAGAGCGCAGATACCAAATACTGTTC
TTCTAGTGTAGCCGTAGTTAGGCCACCACTTCAAGAACTCTGTAGCACCGCCTACATACCTCGCTCTGCT
AATCCTGTTACCAGTGGCTGCTGCCAGTGGCGATAAGTCGTGTCTTACCGGGTTGGACTCAAGACGATAG
TTACCGGATAAGGCGCAGCGGTCGGGCTGAACGGGGGGTTCGTGCACACAGCCCAGCTTGGAGCGAACGA
CCTACACCGAACTGAGATACCTACAGCGTGAGCTATGAGAAAGCGCCACGCTTCCCGAAGGGAGAAAGGC
GGACAGGTATCCGGTAAGCGGCAGGGTCGGAACAGGAGAGCGCACGAGGGAGCTTCCAGGGGGAAACGCC
TGGTATCTTTATAGTCCTGTCGGGTTTCGCCACCTCTGACTTGAGCGTCGATTTTTGTGATGCTCGTCAG
GGGGGCGGAGCCTATGGAAAAACGCCAGCAACGCGGCCTTTTTACGGTTCCTGGCCTTTTGCTGGCCTTT
TGCTCACATGTTCTTTCCTGCGTTATCCCCTGATTCTGTGGATAACCGTATTACCGCCTTTGAGTGAGCT
GATACCGCTCGCCGCAGCCGAACGACCGAGCGCAGCGAGTCAGTGAGCGAGGAAGCGGAAGAGCGCCCAA
TACGCAAACCGCCTCTCCCCGCGCGTTGGCCGATTCATTAATGCAGCTGTGGAATGTGTGTCAGTTAGGG
TGTGGAAAGTCCCCAGGCTCCCCAGCAGGCAGAAGTATGCAAAGCATGCATCTCAATTAGTCAGCAACCA
GGTGTGGAAAGTCCCCAGGCTCCCCAGCAGGCAGAAGTATGCAAAGCATGCATCTCAATTAGTCAGCAAC
CATAGTCCCGCCCCTAACTCCGCCCATCCCGCCCCTAACTCCGCCCAGTTCCGCCCATTCTCCGCCCCAT
GGCTGACTAATTTTTTTTATTTATGCAGAGGCCGAGGCCGCCTCGGCCTCTGAGCTATTCCAGAAGTAGT
GAGGAGGCTTTTTTGGAGGCCTAGGCTTTTGCAAAAAGCTTGGACACAAGACAGGCTTGCGAGATATGTT
TGAGAATACCACTTTATCCCGCGTCAGGGAGAGGCAGTGCGTAAAAAGACGCGGACTCATGTGAAATACT
GGTTTTTAGTGCGCCAGATCTCTATAATCTCGCGCAACCTATTTTCCCCTCGAACACTTTTTAAGCCGTA
GATAAACAGGCTGGGACACTTCACATGAGCGAAAAATACATCGTCACCTGGGACATGTTGCAGATCCATG
CACGTAAACTCGCAAGCCGACTGATGCCTTCTGAACAATGGAAAGGCATTATTGCCGTAAGCCGTGGCGG
TCTGTACCGGGTGCGTTACTGGCGCGTGAACTGGGTATTCGTCATGTCGATACCGTTTGTATTTCCAGCT
ACGATCACGACAACCAGCGCGAGCTTAAAGTGCTGAAACGCGCAGAAGGCGATGGCGAAGGCTTCATCGT
TATTGATGACCTGGTGGATACCGGTGGTACTGCGGTTGCGATTCGTGAAATGTATCCAAAAGCGCACTTT
GTCACCATCTTCGCAAAACCGGCTGGTCGTCCGCTGGTTGATGACTATGTTGTTGATATCCCGCAAGATA
CCTGGATTGAACAGCCGTGGGATATGGGCGTCGTATTCGTCCCGCCAATCTCCGGTCGCTAATCTTTTCA
ACGCCTGGCACTGCCGGGCGTTGTTCTTTTTAACTTCAGGCGGGTTACAATAGTTTCCAGTAAGTATTCT
GGAGGCTGCATCCATGACACAGGCAAACCTGAGCGAAACCCTGTTCAAACCCCGCTTTAAACATCCTGAA
ACCTCGACGCTAGTCCGCCGCTTTAATCACGGCGCACAACCGCCTGTGCAGTCGGCCCTTGATGGTAAAA
CCATCCCTCACTGGTATCGCATGATTAACCGTCTGATGTGGATCTGGCGCGGCATTGACCCACGCGAAAT
CCTCGACGTCCAGGCACGTATTGTGATGAGCGATGCCGAACGTACCGACGATGATTTATACGATACGGTG
ATTGGCTACCGTGGCGGCAACTGGATTTATGAGTGGGCCCCGGATCTTTGTGAAGGAACCTTACTTCTGT
GGTGTGACATAATTGGACAAACTACCTACAGAGATTTAAAGCTCTAAGGTAAATATAAAATTTTTAAGTG
TATAATGTGTTAAACTACTGATTCTAATTGTTTGTGTATTTTAGATTCCAACCTATGGAACTGATGAATG
GGAGCAGTGGTGGAATGCCTTTAATGAGGAAAACCTGTTTTGCTCAGAAGAAATGCCATCTAGTGATGAT
GAGGCTACTGCTGACTCTCAACATTCTACTCCTCCAAAAAAGAAGAGAAAGGTAGAAGACCCCAAGGACT
TTCCTTCAGAATTGCTAAGTTTTTTGAGTCATGCTGTGTTTAGTAATAGAACTCTTGCTTGCTTTGCTAT
TTACACCACAAAGGAAAAAGCTGCACTGCTATACAAGAAAATTATGGAAAAATATTCTGTAACCTTTATA
AGTAGGCATAACAGTTATAATCATAACATACTGTTTTTTCTTACTCCACACAGGCATAGAGTGTCTGCTA
TTAATAACTATGCTCAAAAATTGTGTACCTTTAGCTTTTTAATTTGTAAAGGGGTTAATAAGGAATATTT
GATGTATAGTGCCTTGACTAGAGATCATAATCAGCCATACCACATTTGTAGAGGTTTTACTTGCTTTAAA
AAACCTCCCACACCTCCCCCTGAACCTGAAACATAAAATGAATGCAATTGTTGTTGTTAACTTGTTTATT
GCAGCTTATAATGGTTACAAATAAAGCAATAGCATCACAAATTTCACAAATAAAGCATTTTTTTCACTGC
ATTCTAGTTGTGGTTTGTCCAAACTCATCAATGTATCTTATCATGTCTGGATCAACTGGATAACTCAAGC
TAACCAAAATCATCCCAAACTTCCCACCCCATACCCTATTACCACTGCCAATTACCTGTGGTTTCATTTA
CTCTAAACCTGTGATTCCTCTGAATTATTTTCATTTTAAAGAAATTGTATTTGTTAAATATGTACTACAA
ACTTAGTAGTTGGAAGGGCTAATTCACTCCCAAAGAAGACAAGATATCCTTGATCTGTGGATCTACCACA
CACAAGGCTACTTCCCTGATTAGCAGAACTACACACCAGGGCCAGGGGTCAGATATCCACTGACCTTTGG
ATGGTGCTACAAGCTAGTACCAGTTGAGCCAGATAAGGTAGAAGAGGCCAATAAAGGAGAGAACACCAGC
TTGTTACACCCTGTGAGCCTGCATGGGATGGATGACCCGGAGAGAGAAGTGTTAGAGTGGAGGTTTGACA
GCCGCCTAGCATTTCATCACGTGGCCCGAGAGCTGCATCCGGAGTACTTCAAGAACTGCTGATATCGAGC
TTGCTACAAGGGACTTTCCGCTGGGGACTTTCCAGGGAGGCGTGGCCTGGGCGGGACTGGGGAGTGGCGA
GCCCTCAGATCCTGCATATAAGCAGCTGCTTTTTGCCTGTACTGGGTCTCTCTGGTTAGACCAGATCTGA
GCCTGGGAGCTCTCTGGCTAACTAGGGAACCCACTGCTTAAGCCTCAATAAAGCTTGCCTTGAGTGCTTC
AAGTAGTGTGTGCCCGTCTGTTGTGTGACTCTGGTAACTAGAGATCCCTCAGACCCTTTTAGTCAGTGTG
GAAAATCTCTAGCAGTGGCGCCCGAACAGGGACTTGAAAGCGAAAGGGAAACCAGAGGAGCTCTCTCGAC
GCAGGACTCGGCTTGCTGAAGCGCGCACGGCAAGAGGCGAGGGGCGGCGACTGGTGAGTACGCCAAAAAT
TTTGACTAGCGGAGGCTAGAAGGAGAGAGATGGGTGCGAGAGCGTCAGTATTAAGCGGGGGAGAATTAGA
TCGCGATGGGAAAAAATTCGGTTAAGGCCAGGGGGAAAGAAAAAATATAAATTAAAACATATAGTATGGG
CAAGCAGGGAGCTAGAACGATTCGCAGTTAATCCTGGCCTGTTAGAAACATCAGAAGGCTGTAGACAAAT
ACTGGGACAGCTACAACCATCCCTTCAGACAGGATCAGAAGAACTTAGATCATTATATAATACAGTAGCA
ACCCTCTATTGTGTGCATCAAAGGATAGAGATAAAAGACACCAAGGAAGCTTTAGACAAGATAGAGGAAG
AGCAAAACAAAAGTAAGACCACCGCACAGCAAGCGGCCGGCCGCTGATCTTCAGACCTGGAGGAGGAGAT
ATGAGGGACAATTGGAGAAGTGAATTATATAAATATAAAGTAGTAAAAATTGAACCATTAGGAGTAGCAC
CCACCAAGGCAAAGAGAAGAGTGGTGCAGAGAGAAAAAAGAGCAGTGGGAATAGGAGCTTTGTTCCTTGG
GTTCTTGGGAGCAGCAGGAAGCACTATGGGCGCAGCGTCAATGACGCTGACGGTACAGGCCAGACAATTA
TTGTCTGGTATAGTGCAGCAGCAGAACAATTTGCTGAGGGCTATTGAGGCGCAACAGCATCTGTTGCAAC
TCACAGTCTGGGGCATCAAGCAGCTCCAGGCAAGAATCCTGGCTGTGGAAAGATACCTAAAGGATCAACA
GCTCCTGGGGATTTGGGGTTGCTCTGGAAAACTCATTTGCACCACTGCTGTGCCTTGGAATGCTAGTTGG
AGTAATAAATCTCTGGAACAGATTTGGAATCACACGACCTGGATGGAGTGGGACAGAGAAATTAACAATT
ACACAAGCTTAATACACTCCTTAATTGAAGAATCGCAAAACCAGCAAGAAAAGAATGAACAAGAATTATT
GGAATTAGATAAATGGGCAAGTTTGTGGAATTGGTTTAACATAACAAATTGGCTGTGGTATATAAAATTA
TTCATAATGATAGTAGGAGGCTTGGTAGGTTTAAGAATAGTTTTTGCTGTACTTTCTATAGTGAATAGAG
TTAGGCAGGGATATTCACCATTATCGTTTCAGACCCACCTCCCAACCCCGAGGGGACCCGACAGGCCCGA
AGGAATAGAAGAAGAAGGTGGAGAGAGAGACAGAGACAGATCCATTCGATTAGTGAACGGATCTCGACGG
TATCGCCAAATGGCAGTATTCATCCACAATTTTAAAAGAAAAGGGGGGATTGGGGGGTACAGTGCAGGGG
AAAGAATAGTAGACATAATAGCAACAGACATACAAACTAAAGAATTACAAAAACAAATTACAAAAATTCA
AAATTTTCGGGTTTATTACAGGGACAGCAGAGATCCAGTTTGGATCGATAAGCTTGATATCGAATTCAG
