>Addgene plasmid #233933 | pHRSV_CHARMS-15xTA | depositor partial sequence | sequence record 460096 | CHARMS-15xTA insert
ATGACAGCCACTGCAACCGCAACAGCTACAGCTACCGCCACAGCAACCGCAACAGCAACCGCAACTGCTA
CTGCAACAGCAACAGCAACCGCCGGAGGATCAGGCGGATCATCCGAAAAGCCTTTACAGGTGGCCAGAGT
GGAAAGCAGTGTCCCACAAACAAAGGAACTGGGAGGCATCACCACCCTTGATGACCCCCTAGGACAAACG
CCGGAACTTTTCGATGCCTTTATCTGCTACTGCCCCAACGATATCGAGTTTGTGCAGGAGATGATCCGGC
AACTAGAACAGACAGACTATCGGCTTAAGTTGTGTGTGTCCGACCGTGACGTCCTGCCGGGCACCTGTGT
CTGGTCCATTGCCAGCGAGCTAATTGAGAAAAGGTGTCGCCGCATGGTGGTGGTTGTTTCTGACGATTAT
CTACAGAGCAAGGAATGTGACTTCCAGACCAAGTTTGCACTCAGCCTGTCTCCAGGTGTCCAACAGAAGC
GACTGATTCCTATTAAATACAAGGCGATGAAGAAGGACTTTCCCAGTATCCTGCGGTTCATCACTATATG
CGACTATACCAACCCTTGCACCAAGTCCTGGTTCTGGACCCGCCTTGCCAAGGCTTTGTCCCTGCCCGGA
GGTAGTGGCGGGTCCCCTCCTTCTCCCCAAGAAAACTCCTATGTCAGCTCCACTGGTAGGGCTCACTCCG
GAGCCGCACCATGGCAGCCACTCGCTGCACCATCAGGTGCTTCAGCCCAGGCCGCAGAGCAACTGCAACG
GGGACCCAACCAGCCAGTCGAGTCCGACGAAAGTCTTGGAGGGCTGAGCGCTGCTCTGCGGTCCTGGCAC
CTTACACCAAGTTGTCCCCTTGATCCTGCTCCTCTGCGGGAGGCTGGGTGCCCCCAAGGTGACACAGCAG
GGGAATCCTCATGGGGTTCAGGACCTGGGAGCCGGCCAACCGCTGTTGAAGGCCTGGCTTTGGGCTCCTC
TGCATCATCATCATCAGAACCTCCCCAGATTATCATCAATCCAGCTCGCCAGAAAATGGTTCAGAAATTG
GCTTTGTATGAGGATGGTGCCCTGGATTCCTTGCAATTGCTGTCATCTTCTTCTCTTCCCGGACTTGGAC
TTGAACAAGACAGACAAGGTCCAGAGGAGTCCGACGAGTTCCAGAGCGGAGGTTCCGGGGGTACTGGGGG
TAGTGGAGGAAGTGTGAGCAAGGGCGAGGAGCTGTTCACCGGGGTGGTGCCCATCCTGGTCGAGCTGGAC
GGCGACGTAAACGGCCACAAGTTCAGCGTGTCCGGCGAGGGCGAGGGCGATGCCACCTACGGCAAGCTGA
CCCTGAAGTTCATCTGCACCACCGGCAAGCTGCCCGTGCCCTGGCCCACCCTCGTGACCACCCTGACCTA
CGGCGTGCAGTGCTTCAGCCGCTACCCCGACCACATGAAGCAGCACGACTTCTTCAAGTCCGCCATGCCC
GAAGGCTACGTCCAGGAGCGCACCATCTTCTTCAAGGACGACGGCAACTACAAGACCCGCGCCGAGGTGA
AGTTCGAGGGCGACACCCTGGTGAACCGCATCGAGCTGAAGGGCATCGACTTCAAGGAGGACGGCAACAT
CCTGGGGCACAAGCTGGAGTACAACTACAACAGCCACAACGTCTATATCATGGCCGACAAGCAGAAGAAC
GGCATCAAGGTGAACTTCAAGATCCGCCACAACATCGAGGACGGCAGCGTGCAGCTCGCCGACCACTACC
AGCAGAACACCCCCATCGGCGACGGCCCCGTGCTGCTGCCCGACAACCACTACCTGAGCACCCAGTCCAA
GCTGAGCAAAGACCCCAACGAGAAGCGCGATCACATGGTCCTGCTGGAGTTCGTGACCGCCGCCGGGATC
ACTCTCGGCATGGACGAGCTGTACAAGTAA
